Addgene plasmid #189932: pCDNA3.1(+)-NEMOf
Purpose: Mammalian expression of calcium sensor with ultra-high dynamics and sensitivity
Depositing lab: Yubin Zhou. Depositing organization: Texas A&M University. Publication: Engineering of NEMO as calcium indicators with large dynamics and high sensitivity. Li J, Shang Z, Chen JH, Gu W, Yao L, Yang X, Sun X, Wang L, Wang T, Liu S, Li J, Hou T, Xing D, Gill DL, Li J, Wang SQ, Hou L, Zhou Y, Tang AH, Zhang X, Wang Y. Nat Methods. 2023 Jun;20(6):918-924. doi: 10.1038/s41592-023-01852-9. PubMed 37081094.
Backbone
  Vector backbone: pcDNA3.1(+)
  Backbone size w/o insert (bp): 5222
  Total vector size (bp): 6545
  Vector type: Mammalian Expression
Growth in bacteria
  Bacterial resistance: Ampicillin, 100 μg/mL
  Growth temperature: 37°C
  Growth strain: DH5alpha
  Copy number: High Copy
Gene/Insert
  Gene/Insert name: NEMOf
  Species: Synthetic
  Insert size (bp): 1323
  Promoter: CMV
  Cloning method: Restriction Enzyme; 5′ cloning site BamHI (not destroyed); 3′ cloning site EcoRI (not destroyed)
  Sequencing primers: 5′ taatacgactcactataggg; 3′ TAGAAGGCACAGTCGAGG
Terms and licenses: Academic/Nonprofit Terms; Industry Terms: Not Available to Industry
Depositor comments: Please visit https://doi.org/10.1101/2022.08.23.504677 for bioRxiv preprint.
How to cite: pCDNA3.1(+)-NEMOf was a gift from Yubin Zhou (Addgene plasmid # 189932 ; http://n2t.net/addgene:189932 ; RRID:Addgene_189932)
