[The description below was written by a language model from this plasmid's Addgene catalogue record and pLannotate feature annotations shown in this document.]
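Description:
pCDNA3.1(+)-NEMOf is a mammalian expression plasmid built on the pcDNA3.1(+) backbone that carries NEMOf, a synthetic, genetically encoded calcium indicator described by the depositors as having ultra-high dynamics and sensitivity. The roughly 1.3 kb insert was placed between the BamHI and EcoRI sites of the polylinker, both of which remain intact. It is transcribed from the human cytomegalovirus immediate-early enhancer and promoter and terminated by the bovine growth hormone polyadenylation signal. A T7 promoter lies just upstream of the insert and can serve for in vitro transcription or as a sequencing primer site. The automated annotation does not recognise NEMOf itself. Instead it labels most of the open reading frame as fragments resembling GCaMP2, with short matches to other tags and fluorescent proteins. This fits a single-fluorescent-protein sensor that shares GCaMP-like calcium-sensing sequence, but the record does not spell out the sensor's domain composition.

In bacteria the plasmid is maintained at high copy through a ColE1/pUC-type origin and selected with ampicillin via the β-lactamase gene. An f1 origin is also present. For mammalian selection, the sequenced plasmid carries an SV40 early promoter driving a puromycin N-acetyltransferase gene, followed by a bleomycin-resistance fragment and the SV40 poly(A) signal. This differs from the neomycin marker usually associated with pcDNA3.1(+), so the backbone appears to be a modified version, and the catalogue fields do not list any mammalian selection marker. The construct is intended for transient or stable expression of NEMOf in cultured mammalian cells to image intracellular calcium signals by fluorescence.
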