Features (pLannotate 1.2.2; 23 found; start..end, strand, type, name):
     28..80      -  misc_feature   bom (fragment): basis of mobility region from pBR322
    235..614     +  enhancer       CMV enhancer: human cytomegalovirus immediate early enhancer
    615..818     +  promoter       CMV promoter: human cytomegalovirus (CMV) immediate early promoter
    814..847     +  LTR            5' LTR (truncated) (fragment): truncated 5' long terminal repeat (LTR) from HIV-1
    863..881     +  promoter       T7 promoter: promoter for bacteriophage T7 RNA polymerase
   1007..1025    +  CDS            capTEV™ (fragment): composite tag for in vivo biotinylation, TEV protease cleavage, and 6xHis tagging
   1025..1906    +  CDS            GCaMP2 (fragment): GCaMP2 is a basic (constitutively fluorescent) green fluorescent protein published in 2006, derived from Aequorea victoria.
   1919..1981    +  CDS            GCaMP2 (fragment): GCaMP2 is a basic (constitutively fluorescent) green fluorescent protein published in 2006, derived from Aequorea victoria.
   2240..2263    +  CDS            Slow-FT (fragment): blue-to-red fluorescent timer derivative of mCherry (Subach et al., 2009) mammalian codon-optimized
   2340..2564    +  polyA_signal   bGH poly(A) signal: bovine growth hormone polyadenylation signal
   2568..2589    +  promoter       SV40 promoter (fragment): SV40 enhancer and early promoter
   2610..3038    +  rep_origin     f1 ori (sequence partly withheld): f1 bacteriophage origin of replication; arrow indicates direction of (+) strand synthesis
   3052..3381    +  promoter       SV40 promoter: SV40 enhancer and early promoter
   3402..4001    +  CDS            PuroR: puromycin N-acetyltransferase; pac from Streptomyces alboniger; confers resistance to puromycin
   4061..4219    +  CDS            ble (fragment): BLE_KLEPN - Experimental evidence at protein level: Swiss-Prot protein existence level 1. Binding protein with a strong affinity to the bleomycin family of antibiotics. Binds to CL990; an antimitotic-antibiotic compound. From Klebsiella pneumoniae.
   4214..4335    +  polyA_signal   SV40 poly(A) signal: SV40 polyadenylation signal
   4408..4424    -  protein_bind   lac operator: The lac repressor binds to the lac operator to inhibit transcription in E. coli. This inhibition can be relieved by adding lactose or isopropyl-β-D-thiogalactopyranoside (IPTG). lac repressor encoded by lacI
   4432..4462    -  promoter       lac promoter: promoter for the E. coli lac operon
   4477..4498    -  protein_bind   CAP binding site: CAP binding activates transcription in the presence of cAMP. E. coli catabolite activator protein
   4511..4603    -  CDS            lacI (fragment): lac repressor; lacI; The lac repressor binds to the lac operator to inhibit transcription in E. coli. This inhibition can be relieved by adding lactose or isopropyl-β-D-thiogalactopyranoside (IPTG).
   4786..5374    -  rep_origin     ori: high-copy-number ColE1/pMB1/pBR322/pUC origin of replication
   5545..6405    -  CDS            AmpR: β-lactamase; bla; confers resistance to ampicillin, carbenicillin, and related antibiotics
   6406..6510    -  promoter       AmpR promoter: bla
>Addgene plasmid #189932 | pCDNA3.1(+)-NEMOf | addgene full sequence | sequence record 377044 | Addgene NGS Result
GACGGATCGGGAGATCTCCCGATCCCCTATGGTGCACTCTCAGTACAATCTGCTCTGATGCCGCATAGTT
AAGCCAGTATCTGCTCCCTGCTTGTGTGTTGGAGGTCGCTGAGTAGTGCGCGAGCAAAATTTAAGCTACA
ACAAGGCAAGGCTTGACCGACAATTGCATGAAGAATCTGCTTAGGGTTAGGCGTTTTGCGCTGCTTCGCG
ATGTACGGGCCAGATATACGCGTTGACATTGATTATTGACTAGTTATTAATAGTAATCAATTACGGGGTC
ATTAGTTCATAGCCCATATATGGAGTTCCGCGTTACATAACTTACGGTAAATGGCCCGCCTGGCTGACCG
CCCAACGACCCCCGCCCATTGACGTCAATAATGACGTATGTTCCCATAGTAACGCCAATAGGGACTTTCC
ATTGACGTCAATGGGTGGAGTATTTACGGTAAACTGCCCACTTGGCAGTACATCAAGTGTATCATATGCC
AAGTACGCCCCCTATTGACGTCAATGACGGTAAATGGCCCGCCTGGCATTATGCCCAGTACATGACCTTA
TGGGACTTTCCTACTTGGCAGTACATCTACGTATTAGTCATCGCTATTACCATGGTGATGCGGTTTTGGC
AGTACATCAATGGGCGTGGATAGCGGTTTGACTCACGGGGATTTCCAAGTCTCCACCCCATTGACGTCAA
TGGGAGTTTGTTTTGGCACCAAAATCAACGGGACTTTCCAAAATGTCGTAACAACTCCGCCCCATTGACG
CAAATGGGCGGTAGGCGTGTACGGTGGGAGGTCTATATAAGCAGAGCTCTCTGGCTAACTAGAGAACCCA
CTGCTTACTGGCTTATCGAAATTAATACGACTCACTATAGGGAGACCCAAGCTGGCTAGCGTTTAAACTT
AAGCTTGGTACCGAGCTCGGATCCGCCACCATGCTGCAGAACGAGCTTGCTCTTAAGTTGGCTGGACTTG
ATATTAACAAGACTGGAGGAGGTTCTCATCATCATCATCATCATGTGAGCAAGGGCGAGGAGGAGAACAT
GGCCAGCCTGCCTGCTACACATGAACTGCACATTTTTGGAAGCATCAACGGCATCGACTTCGACATGGTG
GGCCAGGGCACTGGAAATCCTAATGACGGATACGAGGAGCTGAATCTGAAGAGCACCATGGGCGACCTGC
AGTTCAGCCCCTGGATACTGGTGCCTCATATTGGCTATGGCTTCCACCAATACCTGCCCTACCCCGACGG
AATGAGCCCCTTTCAAGCTGCCATGGTGGATGGCAGCGGATACCAAGTGCATAGAACCATGCAGTTCGAG
GACGGCGCCAGCCTTACAGTGAATTATAGATATACCTACGAGGGCAGCCACATCAAGGGCGAGGCACAAG
TGGAAGGCACAGGATTTCCCGCTGATGGCCCCGTGATGACCAATAGCCTGACCGCTGAAGCCCACGACGA
TCTGACAGAAGAACAGATCGCCGAATTCAAGGAGGAGTTTAGCCTGTTCGACAAGGACGGCGACGGCACC
ATTACCACAAAAGAGCTGGGCACAGTGTTCAGAAGCCTGGGCCAAAATCCCACAGAAGCTGAGCTGAGAG
TGATGATCATCGAGGTGGACGCCGACGGCGATGGAACACTGGATTTTCCTGAATTTCTGGCCATGATGGC
CAGAAAGATGAAGTACAGAGACACCGAGGAGGAGATCAGAGAGGCCTTCGGCGTGTTTGACAAGGACGGC
AATGGATACATTGGCGCCGCTGAACTGAGACACGTGATGACCAATCTGGGCGAGAAGCTGACCGACGAGG
AGGTGGGAGAACTGATCAGAGAGGCTGACATTGACGGCGACGGCCAGGTGAATTATGAGGAGTTTGTGCA
GATGATGACCGCCAAGGGCGGCGGAGGCAGCAGAAGAAAATGGAATAAGGCCGGCCACGCCGTGAGAGCC
ATTGGCAGACTTTCTAGCATCTACTTCGCCGACTGGTGCGTGAGCAAGAAGACCTGCCCTAACGACAAGA
CCATCGTGAGCACCTTCAAGTGGGCCTTCATCACCGACAACGGCAAGAGATACAGAAGCACCGCCAGAAC
CACCTACACCTTCGCCAAACCCATGGCCGCTAACTACCTGAAGAACCAGCCCATGTACGTGTTCAGAAAG
ACCGAGCTGAAGCACAGCAAGACCGAGCTGAACTTCAAGGAGTGGCAGAAGGCCTTCACCGACGTGATGG
GCATGGACGAGCTGTACAAGTAAGAATTCTGCAGATATCCAGCACAGTGGCGGCCGCTCGAGTCTAGAGG
GCCCGTTTAAACCCGCTGATCAGCCTCGACTGTGCCTTCTAGTTGCCAGCCATCTGTTGTTTGCCCCTCC
CCCGTGCCTTCCTTGACCCTGGAAGGTGCCACTCCCACTGTCCTTTCCTAATAAAATGAGGAAATTGCAT
CGCATTGTCTGAGTAGGTGTCATTCTATTCTGGGGGGTGGGGTGGGGCAGGACAGCAAGGGGGAGGATTG
GGAAGACAATAGCAGGCATGCTGGGGATGCGGTGGGCTCTATGGCTTCTGAGGCGGAAAGAACCAGCTGG
GGCTCTAGGGGGTATCCCC
[124 nt withheld, positions 2610-2733]
C
[91 nt withheld, positions 2735-2825]
A
[49 nt withheld, positions 2827-2875]
CCTTTGACGTTGGAGTCCACGTTCTTT
[37 nt withheld, positions 2903-2939]
ACCCTATCTCGGTCTATTCTTTTGATTTATAAGGGATTTTGCCGATTTCGGCCTATTGGTTAAAAAATGA
GCTGATTTAACAAAAATTTAACGCGAATTAATTCTGTGGAATGTGTGTCAGTTAGGGTGTGGAAAGTCCC
CAGGCTCCCCAGCAGGCAGAAGTATGCAAAGCATGCATCTCAATTAGTCAGCAACCAGGTGTGGAAAGTC
CCCAGGCTCCCCAGCAGGCAGAAGTATGCAAAGCATGCATCTCAATTAGTCAGCAACCATAGTCCCGCCC
CTAACTCCGCCCATCCCGCCCCTAACTCCGCCCAGTTCCGCCCATTCTCCGCCCCATGGCTGACTAATTT
TTTTTATTTATGCAGAGGCCGAGGCCGCCTCTGCCTCTGAGCTATTCCAGAAGTAGTGAGGAGGCTTTTT
TGGAGGCCTAGGCTTTTGCAAAAAGCTCCCATCAAGCTTACCATGACCGAGTACAAGCCCACGGTGCGCC
TCGCCACCCGCGACGACGTCCCCAGGGCCGTACGCACCCTCGCCGCCGCGTTCGCCGACTACCCCGCCAC
GCGCCACACCGTCGATCCGGACCGCCACATCGAGCGGGTCACCGAGCTGCAAGAACTCTTCCTCACGCGC
GTCGGGCTCGACATCGGCAAGGTGTGGGTCGCGGACGACGGCGCCGCGGTGGCGGTCTGGACCACGCCGG
AGAGCGTCGAAGCGGGGGCGGTGTTCGCCGAGATCGGCCCGCGCATGGCCGAGTTGAGCGGTTCCCGGCT
GGCCGCGCAGCAACAGATGGAAGGCCTCCTGGCGCCGCACCGGCCCAAGGAGCCCGCGTGGTTCCTGGCC
ACCGTCGGCGTCTCGCCCGACCACCAGGGCAAGGGTCTGGGCAGCGCCGTCGTGCTCCCCGGAGTGGAGG
CGGCCGAGCGCGCCGGGGTGCCCGCCTTCCTGGAGACCTCCGCGCCCCGCAACCTCCCCTTCTACGAGCG
GCTCGGCTTCACCGTCACCGCCGACGTCGAGGTGCCCGAAGGACCGCGCACCTGGTGCATGACCCGCAAG
CCCGGTGCCTGACGCCCGCCCCACGACCCGCAGCGCCCGACCGAAAGGAGCGCACGACCCCATGCATCGA
AATGACCGACCAAGCGACGCCCAACCTGCCATCACGAGATTTCGATTCCACCGCCGCCTTCTATGAAAGG
TTGGGCTTCGGAATCGTTTTCCGGGACGCCGGCTGGATGATCCTCCAGCGCGGGGATCTCATGCTGGAGT
TCTTCGCCCACCCCAACTTGTTTATTGCAGCTTATAATGGTTACAAATAAAGCAATAGCATCACAAATTT
CACAAATAAAGCATTTTTTTCACTGCATTCTAGTTGTGGTTTGTCCAAACTCATCAATGTATCTTATCAT
GTCTGTATACCGTCGACCTCTAGCTAGAGCTTGGCGTAATCATGGTCATAGCTGTTTCCTGTGTGAAATT
GTTATCCGCTCACAATTCCACACAACATACGAGCCGGAAGCATAAAGTGTAAAGCCTGGGGTGCCTAATG
AGTGAGCTAACTCACATTAATTGCGTTGCGCTCACTGCCCGCTTTCCAGTCGGGAAACCTGTCGTGCCAG
CTGCATTAATGAATCGGCCAACGCGCGGGGAGAGGCGGTTTGCGTATTGGGCGCTCTTCCGCTTCCTCGC
TCACTGACTCGCTGCGCTCGGTCGTTCGGCTGCGGCGAGCGGTATCAGCTCACTCAAAGGCGGTAATACG
GTTATCCACAGAATCAGGGGATAACGCAGGAAAGAACATGTGAGCAAAAGGCCAGCAAAAGGCCAGGAAC
CGTAAAAAGGCCGCGTTGCTGGCGTTTTTCCATAGGCTCCGCCCCCCTGACGAGCATCACAAAAATCGAC
GCTCAAGTCAGAGGTGGCGAAACCCGACAGGACTATAAAGATACCAGGCGTTTCCCCCTGGAAGCTCCCT
CGTGCGCTCTCCTGTTCCGACCCTGCCGCTTACCGGATACCTGTCCGCCTTTCTCCCTTCGGGAAGCGTG
GCGCTTTCTCATAGCTCACGCTGTAGGTATCTCAGTTCGGTGTAGGTCGTTCGCTCCAAGCTGGGCTGTG
TGCACGAACCCCCCGTTCAGCCCGACCGCTGCGCCTTATCCGGTAACTATCGTCTTGAGTCCAACCCGGT
AAGACACGACTTATCGCCACTGGCAGCAGCCACTGGTAACAGGATTAGCAGAGCGAGGTATGTAGGCGGT
GCTACAGAGTTCTTGAAGTGGTGGCCTAACTACGGCTACACTAGAAGAACAGTATTTGGTATCTGCGCTC
TGCTGAAGCCAGTTACCTTCGGAAAAAGAGTTGGTAGCTCTTGATCCGGCAAACAAACCACCGCTGGTAG
CGGTGGTTTTTTTGTTTGCAAGCAGCAGATTACGCGCAGAAAAAAAGGATCTCAAGAAGATCCTTTGATC
TTTTCTACGGGGTCTGACGCTCAGTGGAACGAAAACTCACGTTAAGGGATTTTGGTCATGAGATTATCAA
AAAGGATCTTCACCTAGATCCTTTTAAATTAAAAATGAAGTTTTAAATCAATCTAAAGTATATATGAGTA
AACTTGGTCTGACAGTTACCAATGCTTAATCAGTGAGGCACCTATCTCAGCGATCTGTCTATTTCGTTCA
TCCATAGTTGCCTGACTCCCCGTCGTGTAGATAACTACGATACGGGAGGGCTTACCATCTGGCCCCAGTG
CTGCAATGATACCGCGAGACCCACGCTCACCGGCTCCAGATTTATCAGCAATAAACCAGCCAGCCGGAAG
GGCCGAGCGCAGAAGTGGTCCTGCAACTTTATCCGCCTCCATCCAGTCTATTAATTGTTGCCGGGAAGCT
AGAGTAAGTAGTTCGCCAGTTAATAGTTTGCGCAACGTTGTTGCCATTGCTACAGGCATCGTGGTGTCAC
GCTCGTCGTTTGGTATGGCTTCATTCAGCTCCGGTTCCCAACGATCAAGGCGAGTTACATGATCCCCCAT
GTTGTGCAAAAAAGCGGTTAGCTCCTTCGGTCCTCCGATCGTTGTCAGAAGTAAGTTGGCCGCAGTGTTA
TCACTCATGGTTATGGCAGCACTGCATAATTCTCTTACTGTCATGCCATCCGTAAGATGCTTTTCTGTGA
CTGGTGAGTACTCAACCAAGTCATTCTGAGAATAGTGTATGCGGCGACCGAGTTGCTCTTGCCCGGCGTC
AATACGGGATAATACCGCGCCACATAGCAGAACTTTAAAAGTGCTCATCATTGGAAAACGTTCTTCGGGG
CGAAAACTCTCAAGGATCTTACCGCTGTTGAGATCCAGTTCGATGTAACCCACTCGTGCACCCAACTGAT
CTTCAGCATCTTTTACTTTCACCAGCGTTTCTGGGTGAGCAAAAACAGGAAGGCAAAATGCCGCAAAAAA
GGGAATAAGGGCGACACGGAAATGTTGAATACTCATACTCTTCCTTTTTCAATATTATTGAAGCATTTAT
CAGGGTTATTGTCTCATGAGCGGATACATATTTGAATGTATTTAGAAAAATAAACAAATAGGGGTTCCGC
GCACATTTCCCCGAAAAGTGCCACCTGACGTC
